>Addgene plasmid #119050 | pCCLc-MND-A0201-SABR-Backbone | addgene full sequence | sequence record 233781 | Addgene NGS Result
TAATGTGAGTTAGCTCACTCATTAGGCACCCCAGGCTTTACACTTTATGCTTCCGGCTCGTATGTTGTGT
GGAATTGTGAGCGGATAACAATTTCACACAGGAAACAGCTATGACCATGATTACGCCAAGCGCGCAATTA
ACCCTCACTAAAGGGAACAAAAGCTGGAGCTGCAAGCTTGGCCATTGCATACGTTGTATCCATATCATAA
TATGTACATTTATATTGGCTCATGTCCAACATTACCGCCATGTTGACATTGATTATTGACTAGTTATTAA
TAGTAATCAATTACGGGGTCATTAGTTCATAGCCCATATATGGAGTTCCGCGTTACATAACTTACGGTAA
ATGGCCCGCCTGGCTGACCGCCCAACGACCCCCGCCCATTGACGTCAATAATGACGTATGTTCCCATAGT
AACGCCAATAGGGACTTTCCATTGACGTCAATGGGTGGAGTATTTACGGTAAACTGCCCACTTGGCAGTA
CATCAAGTGTATCATATGCCAAGTACGCCCCCTATTGACGTCAATGACGGTAAATGGCCCGCCTGGCATT
ATGCCCAGTACATGACCTTATGGGACTTTCCTACTTGGCAGTACATCTACGTATTAGTCATCGCTATTAC
CATGGTGATGCGGTTTTGGCAGTACATCAATGGGCGTGGATAGCGGTTTGACTCACGGGGATTTCCAAGT
CTCCACCCCATTGACGTCAATGGGAGTTTGTTTTGGCACCAAAATCAACGGGACTTTCCAAAATGTCGTA
ACAACTCCGCCCCATTGACGCAAATGGGCGGTAGGCGTGTACGGTGGGAGGTCTATATAAGCAGAGCTCG
TTTAGTGAACCGGGGTCTCTCTGGTTAGACCAGATCTGAGCCTGGGAGCTCTCTGGCTAACTAGGGAACC
CACTGCTTAAGCCTCAATAAAGCTTGCCTTGAGTGCTTCAAGTAGTGTGTGCCCGTCTGTTGTGTGACTC
TGGTAACTAGAGATCCCTCAGACCCTTTTAGTCAGTGTGGAAAATCTCTAGCAGTGGCGCCCGAACAGGG
ACTTGAAAGCGAAAGGGAAACCAGAGGAGCTCTCTCGACGCAGGACTCGGCTTGCTGAAGCGCGCACGGC
AAGAGGCGAGGGGCGGCGACTGGTGAGTACGCCAAAAATTTTGACTAGCGGAGGCTAGAAGGAGAGAGAT
GGGTGCGAGAGCGTCAGTATTAAGCGGGGGAGAATTAGATCGCGATGGGAAAAAATTCGGTTAAGGCCAG
GGGGAAAGAAAAAATATAAATTAAAACATATAGTATGGGCAAGCAGGGAGCTAGAACGATTCGCAGTTAA
TCCTGGCCTGTTAGAAACATCAGAAGGCTGTAGACAAATACTGGGACAGCTACAACCATCCCTTCAGACA
GGATCAGAAGAACTTAGATCATTATATAATACAGTAGCAACCCTCTATTGTGTGCATCAAAGGATAGAGA
TAAAAGACACCAAGGAAGCTTTAGACAAGATAGAGGAAGAGCAAAACAAAAGTAAGACCACCGCACAGCA
AGCGGCCGCTGATCTTCAGACCTGGAGGAGGAGATATGAGGGACAATTGGAGAAGTGAATTATATAAATA
TAAAGTAGTAAAAATTGAACCATTAGGAGTAGCACCCACCAAGGCAAAGAGAAGAGTGGTGCAGAGAGAA
AAAAGAGCAGTGGGAATAGGAGCTTTGTTCCTTGGGTTCTTGGGAGCAGCAGGAAGCACTATGGGCGCAG
CGTCAATGACGCTGACGGTACAGGCCAGACAATTATTGTCTGGTATAGTGCAGCAGCAGAACAATTTGCT
GAGGGCTATTGAGGCGCAACAGCATCTGTTGCAACTCACAGTCTGGGGCATCAAGCAGCTCCAGGCAAGA
ATCCTGGCTGTGGAAAGATACCTAAAGGATCAACAGCTCCTGGGGATTTGGGGTTGCTCTGGAAAACTCA
TTTGCACCACTGCTGTGCCTTGGAATGCTAGTTGGAGTAATAAATCTCTGGAACAGATTTGGAATCACAC
GACCTGGATGGAGTGGGACAGAGAAATTAACAATTACACAAGCTTAATACACTCCTTAATTGAAGAATCG
CAAAACCAGCAAGAAAAGAATGAACAAGAATTATTGGAATTAGATAAATGGGCAAGTTTGTGGAATTGGT
TTAACATAACAAATTGGCTGTGGTATATAAAATTATTCATAATGATAGTAGGAGGCTTGGTAGGTTTAAG
AATAGTTTTTGCTGTACTTTCTATAGTGAATAGAGTTAGGCAGGGATATTCACCATTATCGTTTCAGACC
CACCTCCCAACCCCGAGGGGACCCGACAGGCCCGAAGGAATAGAAGAAGAAGGTGGAGAGAGAGACAGAG
ACAGATCCATTCGATTAGTGAACGGATCTCGACGGTATCGATAAGCTAATTCACAAATGGCAGTATTCAT
CCACAATTTTAAAAGAAAAGGGGGGATTGGGGGGTACAGTGCAGGGGAAAGAATAGTAGACATAATAGCA
ACAGACATACAAACTAAAGAATTACAAAAACAAATTACAAAAATTCAAAATTTTCGGGTTTATTACAGGG
ACAGCAGAGATCCAGTTTGGGAATTAGCTTGATCGATTAGTCCAATTTGTTAAAGACAGGATATCAGTGG
TCCAGGCTCTAGTTTTGACTCAACAATATCACCAGCTGAAGCCTATAGAGTACGAGCCATAGATAGAATA
AAAGATTTTATTTAGTCTCCAGAAAAAGGGGGGAATGAAAGACCCCACCTGTAGGTTTGGCAAGCTAGGA
TCAAGGTTAGGAACAGAGAGACAGCAGAATATGGGCCAAACAGGATATCTGTGGTAAGCAGTTCCTGCCC
CGGCTCAGGGCCAAGAACAGTTGGAACAGCAGAATATGGGCCAAACAGGATATCTGTGGTAAGCAGTTCC
TGCCCCGGCTCAGGGCCAAGAACAGATGGTCCCCAGATGCGGTCCCGCCCTCAGCAGTTTCTAGAGAACC
ATCAGATGTTTCCAGGGTGCCCCAAGGACCTGAAATGACCCTGTGCCTTATTTGAACTAACCAATCAGTT
CGCTTCTCGCTTCTGTTCGCGCGCTTCTGCTCCCCGAGCTCAATAAAAGAGCCCACAACCCCTCACTCGG
CGCGATCTAGATCTCGAATCGAATTCATGGCGACGGGTTCAAGAACTTCCCTACTTCTTGCATTTGGCCT
GCTTTGTTTGCCGTGGTTACAGGAGGGCTCGGCAGGAGACGGTTGTAAATGAGCACACAAAATACACATG
CTAAAATATTATATTCTATGACCTTTATAAAATCAACCAAAATCTTCTTTTTAATAACTTTAGTATCAAT
AATTAGAATTTTTATGTTCCTTTTTGCAAACTTTTAATAAAAATGAGCAAAATAAAAAAACGCTAGTTTT
AGTAACTCGCGTTGTTTTCTTCACCTTTAATAATAGCTACTCCACCACTTGTTCCTAAGCGGTCAGCTCC
TGCTTCAATCATTTTTTGAGCATCTTCAAATGTTCTAACTCCACCAGCTGCTTTAACTAAAGCATTGTCT
TTAACAACTGACTTCATTAGTTTAACATCTTCAAATGTTGCACCTGATTTTGAAAATCCTGTTGATGTTT
TAACAAATTCTAATCCAGCTTCAACAGCTATTTCACAAGCTTTCATGATTTCTTCTTTTGTTAATAAACA
ATTTTCCATAATACATTTAACAACATGTGATCCAGCTGCTTTTTTTACAGCTTTCATGTCTTCTAAAACT
AATTCATAATTTTTGTCTTTTAATGCACCAATATTTAATACCATATCAATTTCTGTTGCACCATCTTTAA
TTGCTTCAGAAACTTCGAATGCTTTTGTAGCTGTTGTGCATGCACCTAGAGGAAAACCTACAACATTTGT
TATTCCTACATTTGTGCCTTTTAATAATTCTTTACAATAGCTTGTTCAATATGAATTAACACAAACTGTT
GCAAAATCAAATTCAATTGCTTCATCACATAATTGTTTAATTTCAGCTTTCGTAGCATCTTGTTTTAATA
ATGTGTGATCTATATATTTGTTTAGTTTCATTTTTTCTCCTATATATTCATTTTTAATTTTAATTCTTTA
ATAATTTCGTCTACTTTAACTTTAGCGTTTTGAACAGATTCACCAACACCTATAAAATAAATTTTTAGTT
TAGGTTCAGTTCCACTTGGGCGAACAGCAAATCATGACTTATCTTCTAAATAAAATTTTAGTAAGTCTTG
TCCTGGCATATTATACATTCCATCGATGTAGTCTTCAACATTAACAACTTTAAGTCCAGCAATTTGAGTT
AAGGGTGTTGCTCTCAATGATTTCATTAATGGTTCAATTTTTAATTTCTTTTCTTCTGGTTTAAAATTCA
AGTTTAAAGTGAAAGTGTAATATGCACCCATTTCTTTAAATAAATCTTCTAAATAGTCTACTAATGTTTT
ATTTTGTTTTTTATAAAATCAAGCAGCCTCTGCTATTAATATAGAAGCTTGTATTCCATCTTTATCTCTA
GCTGAGTCATCAATTACATATCCATAACTTTCTTCATAAGCAAAAACAAAATTTAATCCGTTATCTTCTT
CTTTAGCAATTTCTCTACCCATTCATTTAAATCCAGTTAAAGTTTTTACAATATTAACTCCATATTTTTC
ATGAGCGATTCTATCACCCAAATCACTTGTTACAAAACTTGAATATAGAGCCGGATTTTTTGGAATGCTA
TTTAAGCGTTTTAGATTTGATAATTTTCAATCAATTAAAATTGGTCCTGTTTGATTTCCATCTAATCTTA
CAAAATGACCATCATGTTTTATTGCCATTCCAAATCTGTCAGCATCTGGGTCATTCATAATAATAATATC
TGCATCATGTTTAATACCATATTCAAGCGGTATTTTTCATGCAGGATCAAATTCTGGATTTGGATTTACA
ACATTTTTAAATGTTTCATCTTCAAATGCATGCTCTTCAACCTCAATAACGTTATATCCTGATTCACGTA
ATATTTTTGGGGTAAATTTAGTTCCTGTTCCATTAACTGCGCTAAAAATAATTTTTAAATCTTTTTTAGC
TTCTTGCTCTTTTTTGTACGTCTCTGGATGCGGAGGGTCCGGCGGGGGAGGTAGCGGTGGTGGAGGAAGC
[297 nt withheld, positions 5181-5477]
GGAGGTGGTGGCAGCGGTGGAGGGGGCTCCGGCGGTGGGGGATCCGGCGGCGGCGGAAGCGGCTCTCACT
CCATGAGGTATTTCTTCACATCCGTGTCCCGGCCCGGCCGTGGGGAGCCCCGCTTCATCGCAGTGGGCTA
CGTGGACGACACGCAGTTCGTGCGGTTCGACAGCGACGCCGCGAGCCAGAGGATGGAGCCGCGGGCGCCG
TGGATAGAGCAGGAGGGTCCGGAGTATTGGGACGGGGAGACACGGAAAGTGAAGGCCCACTCACAGACTC
ACCGAGTGGACCTGGGGACCCTGCGCGGCTGCTACAACCAGAGCGAGGCCGGTTCTCACACCGTCCAGAG
GATGTATGGCTGCGACGTGGGGTCGGACTGGCGCTTCCTCCGCGGGTACCACCAGTACGCCTACGACGGC
AAGGATTACATCGCCCTGAAAGAGGACCTGCGCTCTTGGACCGCGGCGGACATGGCAGCTCAGACCACCA
AGCACAAGTGGGAGGCGGCCCATGTGGCGGAGCAGTTGAGAGCCTACCTGGAGGGCACGTGCGTGGAGTG
GCTCCGCAGATACCTGGAGAACGGGAAAGAAACACTGCAGCGCACGGACGCCCCCAAAACGCATATGACT
CACCACGCTGTCTCTGACCATGAAGCCACCCTGAGGTGCTGGGCCCTGAGCTTCTACCCTGCGGAGATCA
CACTGACCTGGCAGCGGGATGGGGAGGACCAGACCCAGGACACGGAGCTCGTGGAGACCAGGCCTGCAGG
GGATGGAACCTTCCAGAAGTGGGCGGCTGTGGTGGTGCCTTCTGGACAGGAGCAGAGATACACCTGCCAT
GTGCAGCATGAGGGTTTGCCCAAGCCCCTCACCCTGAGATGGGAGCCGTCTTCCCAGCCCACCATCCCCA
TCGTGGGCATCATTGCTGGCCTGGTTCTCTTTGGAGCTGTGATCACTGGAGCTGTGGTCGCTGCTGTGAT
GTGGAGGAGGAAGAGCTCAGGTGGGGAAGGGGTGAAGGATAGAAAAGGAGGGAGTTACACTCAGGCTGCA
AGCAGTGACAGTGCCCAGGGCTCTGATGTGTCTCTCACAGCTTGTAAAGTGCGGAGCAAGAGGTCTCGCG
GTGGGCATTCCGACTACATGAACATGACCCCTAGAAGGCCTGGCCCAACCAGAAAGCACTACCAGCCATA
CGCCCCTCCCAGAGATTTCGCCGCTTATCGAAGCGTGAAGTTCTCCCGAAGCGCAGATGCCCCAGCCTAT
CAGCAGGGACAGAATCAGCTGTACAACGAGCTGAACCTGGGAAGACGGGAGGAATACGATGTGCTGGACA
AAAGGCGGGGCAGAGATCCTGAGATGGGCGGCAAACCAAGACGGAAGAACCCCCAGGAAGGTCTGTATAA
TGAGCTGCAGAAAGACAAGATGGCTGAGGCCTACTCAGAAATCGGGATGAAGGGCGAAAGAAGGAGAGGA
AAAGGCCACGACGGACTGTACCAGGGGCTGAGTACAGCAACAAAAGACACCTATGACGCTCTGCACATGC
AGGCTCTGCCACCAAGAAGGGCAAAACGTTCGGGTTCGGGTGCGCCAGTAAAGCAGACATTAAACTTTGA
TTTGCTGAAACTTGCAGGTGATGTAGAGTCAAATCCAGGTCCAGGGGCAGGTGCCACCGGCCGCGCCATG
GACGGGCCGCGCCTGCTGCTGTTGCTGCTTCTGGGGGTGTCCCTTGGAGGTGCCAAGGAGCAGAAGCTGA
TCAGCGAGGAGGACCTGGAGATCCCTGGCCGTTGGATTACACGGTCCACACCCCCAGAGGGCTCGGACAG
CACAGCCCCCAGCACCCAGGAGCCTGAGGCACCTCCAGAACAAGACCTCATAGCCAGCACGGTGGCAGGT
GTGGTGACCACAGTGATGGGCAGCTCCCAGCCCGTGGTGACCCGAGGCACCACCGACAACCTCATCCCTG
TCTATTGCTCCATCCTGGCTGCTGTGGTTGTGGGTCTTGTGGCCTACATAGCCTTCAAGAGGTGAGAATT
CGTTAACCTCGAGGGATCCCCCGGGGTCGACTGATCAAATTCGAGCTCGGTACCTTTAAGACCAATGACT
TACAAGGCAGCTGTAGATCTTAGCCACTTTTTAAAAGAAAAGGGGGGACTGGAAGGGCTAATTCACTCCC
AACGAAGACAAGATCTGCTTTTTGCTTGTACTGGGTCTCTCTGGTTAGACCAGATCTGAGCCTGGGAGCT
CTCTGGCTAACTAGGGAACCCACTGCTTAAGCCTCAATAAAGCTTGCCTTGAGTGCTTCAAGTAGTGTGT
GCCCGTCTGTTGTGTGACTCTGGTAACTAGAGATCCCTCAGACCCTTTTAGTCAGTGTGGAAAATCTCTA
GCAGTAGTAGTTCATGTCATCTTATTATTCAGTATTTATAACTTGCAAAGAAATGAATATCAGAGAGTGA
GAGGAACTTGTTTATTGCAGCTTATAATGGTTACAAATAAAGCAATAGCATCACAAATTTCACAAATAAA
GCATTTTTTTCACTGCATTCTAGTTGTGGTTTGTCCAAACTCATCAATGTATCTTATCATGTCTGGCTCT
AGCTATCCCGCCCCTAACTCCGCCCATCCCGCCCCTAACTCCGCCCAGTTCCGCCCATTCTCCGCCCCAT
GGCTGACTAATTTTTTTTATTTATGCAGAGGCCGAGGCCGCCTCGGCCTCTGAGCTATTCCAGAAGTAGT
GAGGAGGCTTTTTTGGAGGCCTAGGGACGTACCCAATTCGCCCTATAGTGAGTCGTATTACGCGCGCTCA
CTGGCCGTCGTTTTACAACGTCGTGACTGGGAAAACCCTGGCGTTACCCAACTTAATCGCCTTGCAGCAC
ATCCCCCTTTCGCCAGCTGGCGTAATAGCGAAGAGGCCCGCACCGATCGCCCTTCCCAACAGTTGCGCAG
CCTGAATGGCGAATGGG
[124 nt withheld, positions 8435-8558]
C
[91 nt withheld, positions 8560-8650]
A
[49 nt withheld, positions 8652-8700]
CCTTTGACGTTGGAGTCCACGTTCTTT
[37 nt withheld, positions 8728-8764]
ACCCTATCTCGGTCTATTCTTTTGATTTATAAGGGATTTTGCCGATTTCGGCCTATTGGTTAAAAAATGA
GCTGATTTAACAAAAATTTAACGCGAATTTTAACAAAATATTAACGCTTACAATTTAGGTGGCACTTTTC
GGGGAAATGTGCGCGGAACCCCTATTTGTTTATTTTTCTAAATACATTCAAATATGTATCCGCTCATGAG
ACAATAACCCTGATAAATGCTTCAATAATATTGAAAAAGGAAGAGTATGAGTATTCAACATTTCCGTGTC
GCCCTTATTCCCTTTTTTGCGGCATTTTGCCTTCCTGTTTTTGCTCACCCAGAAACGCTGGTGAAAGTAA
AAGATGCTGAAGATCAGTTGGGTGCACGAGTGGGTTACATCGAACTGGATCTCAACAGCGGTAAGATCCT
TGAGAGTTTTCGCCCCGAAGAACGTTTTCCAATGATGAGCACTTTTAAAGTTCTGCTATGTGGCGCGGTA
TTATCCCGTATTGACGCCGGGCAAGAGCAACTCGGTCGCCGCATACACTATTCTCAGAATGACTTGGTTG
AGTACTCACCAGTCACAGAAAAGCATCTTACGGATGGCATGACAGTAAGAGAATTATGCAGTGCTGCCAT
AACCATGAGTGATAACACTGCGGCCAACTTACTTCTGACAACGATCGGAGGACCGAAGGAGCTAACCGCT
TTTTTGCACAACATGGGGGATCATGTAACTCGCCTTGATCGTTGGGAACCGGAGCTGAATGAAGCCATAC
CAAACGACGAGCGTGACACCACGATGCCTGTAGCAATGGCAACAACGTTGCGCAAACTATTAACTGGCGA
ACTACTTACTCTAGCTTCCCGGCAACAATTAATAGACTGGATGGAGGCGGATAAAGTTGCAGGACCACTT
CTGCGCTCGGCCCTTCCGGCTGGCTGGTTTATTGCTGATAAATCTGGAGCCGGTGAGCGTGGGTCTCGCG
GTATCATTGCAGCACTGGGGCCAGATGGTAAGCCCTCCCGTATCGTAGTTATCTACACGACGGGGAGTCA
GGCAACTATGGATGAACGAAATAGACAGATCGCTGAGATAGGTGCCTCACTGATTAAGCATTGGTAACTG
TCAGACCAAGTTTACTCATATATACTTTAGATTGATTTAAAACTTCATTTTTAATTTAAAAGGATCTAGG
TGAAGATCCTTTTTGATAATCTCATGACCAAAATCCCTTAACGTGAGTTTTCGTTCCACTGAGCGTCAGA
CCCCGTAGAAAAGATCAAAGGATCTTCTTGAGATCCTTTTTTTCTGCGCGTAATCTGCTGCTTGCAAACA
AAAAAACCACCGCTACCAGCGGTGGTTTGTTTGCCGGATCAAGAGCTACCAACTCTTTTTCCGAAGGTAA
CTGGCTTCAGCAGAGCGCAGATACCAAATACTGTTCTTCTAGTGTAGCCGTAGTTAGGCCACCACTTCAA
GAACTCTGTAGCACCGCCTACATACCTCGCTCTGCTAATCCTGTTACCAGTGGCTGCTGCCAGTGGCGAT
AAGTCGTGTCTTACCGGGTTGGACTCAAGACGATAGTTACCGGATAAGGCGCAGCGGTCGGGCTGAACGG
GGGGTTCGTGCACACAGCCCAGCTTGGAGCGAACGACCTACACCGAACTGAGATACCTACAGCGTGAGCT
ATGAGAAAGCGCCACGCTTCCCGAAGGGAGAAAGGCGGACAGGTATCCGGTAAGCGGCAGGGTCGGAACA
GGAGAGCGCACGAGGGAGCTTCCAGGGGGAAACGCCTGGTATCTTTATAGTCCTGTCGGGTTTCGCCACC
TCTGACTTGAGCGTCGATTTTTGTGATGCTCGTCAGGGGGGCGGAGCCTATGGAAAAACGCCAGCAACGC
GGCCTTTTTACGGTTCCTGGCCTTTTGCTGGCCTTTTGCTCACATGTTCTTTCCTGCGTTATCCCCTGAT
TCTGTGGATAACCGTATTACCGCCTTTGAGTGAGCTGATACCGCTCGCCGCAGCCGAACGACCGAGCGCA
GCGAGTCAGTGAGCGAGGAAGCGGAAGAGCGCCCAATACGCAAACCGCCTCTCCCCGCGCGTTGGCCGAT
TCATTAATGCAGCTGGCACGACAGGTTTCCCGACTGGAAAGCGGGCAGTGAGCGCAACGCAAT
Features (pLannotate 1.2.2; 34 found; start..end, strand, type, name):
      1..22      +  protein_bind   CAP binding site: CAP binding activates transcription in the presence of cAMP. E. coli catabolite activator protein
     37..67      +  promoter       lac promoter: promoter for the E. coli lac operon
     71..93      +  protein_bind   lac operator (fragment): The lac repressor binds to the lac operator to inhibit transcription in E. coli. This inhibition can be relieved by adding lactose or isopropyl-β-D-thiogalactopyranoside (IPTG). lac repressor encoded by lacI
    136..154     +  promoter       T3 promoter: promoter for bacteriophage T3 RNA polymerase
    255..634     +  enhancer       CMV enhancer: human cytomegalovirus immediate early enhancer
    635..838     +  promoter       CMV promoter: human cytomegalovirus (CMV) immediate early promoter
    853..1033    +  LTR            5' LTR (truncated): truncated 5' long terminal repeat (LTR) from HIV-1
   1080..1205    +  misc_feature   HIV-1 Ψ: packaging signal of human immunodeficiency virus type 1
   1189..1552    +  CDS            HIV-1 gag (fragment): gag protein from human immunodeficiency virus 1; gag
   1698..1931    +  misc_feature   RRE: The Rev response element (RRE) of HIV-1 allows for Rev-dependent mRNA export from the nucleus to the cytoplasm.
   2308..2408    +  CDS            Rev (fragment): human immunodeficiency virus 1 (HIV-1) Rev protein; rev; enhances nuclear export of unspliced and incompletely spliced viral mRNAs
   2409..2427    -  misc_feature   MCS (fragment): pBluescript multiple cloning site
   2457..2574    +  misc_feature   cPPT/CTS: central polypurine tract and central termination sequence of HIV-1
   2622..2722    +  CDS            env (fragment): murine leukemia virus gPr80 envelope polyprotein precursor; env; proteolytically cleaved into gp70SU and p15TM subunits
   2764..2798    +  LTR            3' LTR (ΔU3) (fragment): self-inactivating 3' long terminal repeat (LTR) from Moloney murine leukemia virus
   2827..3150    +  LTR            LTR (fragment): long terminal repeat from Moloney murine leukemia virus
   3177..3254    +  CDS            GH1 (fragment): SOMA_HUMAN - Experimental evidence at protein level: Swiss-Prot protein existence level 1. Plays an important role in growth control. Its major role in stimulating body growth is to stimulate the liver and other tissues to secrete IGF-1. It stimulates both the differentiation and proliferation of myoblasts. It also stimulates amino acid uptake and protein synthesis in muscle and other tissues. From Homo sapiens (Human).
   3432..4091    -  CDS            deoC1: DEOC1_STAAN - Also known as dra. Experimental evidence at protein level: Swiss-Prot protein existence level 1. Catalyzes a reversible aldol reaction between acetaldehyde and D-glyceraldehyde 3-phosphate to generate 2-deoxy-D-ribose 5- phosphate. From Staphylococcus aureus (strain N315).
   5091..5477    +  CDS            B2M (sequence partly withheld): B2MG_CHLAE - Experimental evidence at protein level: Swiss-Prot protein existence level 1. Component of the class I major histocompatibility complex (MHC). Involved in the presentation of peptide antigens to the immune system. From Chlorocebus aethiops (Green monkey) (Cercopithecus aethiops).
   5541..6578    +  CDS            HLA-A (fragment): HLAA_HUMAN - Also known as HLAA. Experimental evidence at protein level: Swiss-Prot protein existence level 1. Allele A*74:01: Presents immunodominant HIV-1 epitopes derived from gag-pol (GQMVHQAISPR, QIYPGIKVR) and rev (RQIHSISER), carrying an aliphatic residue at position 2 and Arg anchor residue at the C-terminus. May contribute to viral load control in chronic HIV-1 infection. From Homo sapiens (Human).
   6576..6701    +  CDS            CD28 (fragment): CD28_HUMAN - Experimental evidence at protein level: Swiss-Prot protein existence level 1. Involved in T-cell activation, the induction of cell proliferation and cytokine production and promotion of T-cell survival. Enhances the production of IL4 and IL10 in T-cells in conjunction with TCR/CD3 ligation and CD40L costimulation (PubMed:8617933). Isoform 3 enhances CD40L-mediated activation of NF-kappa-B and kinases MAPK8 and PAK2 in T-cells (PubMed:15067037). From Homo sapiens (Human).
   6687..7034    +  CDS            CD247 (fragment): CD3Z_HUMAN - Also known as CD3Z, T3Z, TCRZ. Experimental evidence at protein level: Swiss-Prot protein existence level 1. Part of the TCR-CD3 complex present on T-lymphocyte cell surface that plays an essential role in adaptive immune response. When antigen presenting cells (APCs) activate T-cell receptor (TCR), TCR- mediated signals are transmitted across the cell membrane by the CD3 chains CD3D, CD3E, CD3G and CD3Z. All CD3 chains contain immunoreceptor tyrosine-based activation motifs (ITAMs) in their cytoplasmic domain. Upon TCR engagement, these motifs become phosphorylated by Src family
   7245..7499    +  CDS            Ngfr (fragment): TNR16_RAT - Also known as Tnfrsf16. Experimental evidence at protein level: Swiss-Prot protein existence level 1. Low affinity receptor which can bind to NGF, BDNF, NTF3, and NTF4 (PubMed:3027580, PubMed:15131306, PubMed:18596692). Forms a heterodimeric receptor with SORCS2 that binds the precursor forms of NGF, BDNF and NTF3 with high affinity, and has much lower affinity for mature NGF and BDNF (PubMed:24908487, PubMed:22155786). In response to proNGF binding, the heterodimeric receptor with SORCS2 activates a signaling cascade that leads to decreased Rac activity, reorganization of the acti
   7557..7625    +  CDS            nef (fragment): NEF_HV1Z2 - Experimental evidence at protein level: Swiss-Prot protein existence level 1. Extracellular Nef protein targets CD4(+) T-lymphocytes for apoptosis by interacting with CXCR4 surface receptors. From Human immunodeficiency virus type 1 group M subtype D (isolate Z2/CDC-Z34) (HIV-1).
   7627..7860    +  LTR            3' LTR (ΔU3): self-inactivating 3' long terminal repeat (LTR) from HIV-1
   7932..8053    +  polyA_signal   SV40 poly(A) signal: SV40 polyadenylation signal
   8093..8228    +  rep_origin     SV40 ori: SV40 origin of replication
   8249..8267    -  promoter       T7 promoter: promoter for bacteriophage T7 RNA polymerase
   8275..8430    +  CDS            lacZα (fragment): LacZα fragment of β-galactosidase; lacZ fragment
   8435..8863    +  rep_origin     f1 ori (sequence partly withheld): f1 bacteriophage origin of replication; arrow indicates direction of (+) strand synthesis
   8916..9020    +  promoter       AmpR promoter: bla
   9021..9881    +  CDS            AmpR: β-lactamase; bla; confers resistance to ampicillin, carbenicillin, and related antibiotics
  10052..10640   +  rep_origin     ori: high-copy-number ColE1/pMB1/pBR322/pUC origin of replication
  10823..10915   +  CDS            lacI (fragment): lac repressor; lacI; The lac repressor binds to the lac operator to inhibit transcription in E. coli. This inhibition can be relieved by adding lactose or isopropyl-β-D-thiogalactopyranoside (IPTG).
