[The description below was written by a language model from this plasmid's Addgene catalogue record and pLannotate feature annotations shown in this document.]
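Description:
pCCLc-MND-A0201-SABR-Backbone is a third-generation, self-inactivating HIV-1 lentiviral transfer vector built on the pCCLc-MND backbone and intended for mammalian expression after viral transduction. In bacteria it is maintained through a high-copy ColE1/pUC-type origin with ampicillin resistance; an f1 origin, an SV40 origin and residual pBluescript-type lac/T3/T7 elements are also annotated. The viral genome is transcribed from a CMV enhancer/promoter fused to a truncated 5' LTR, making packaging Tat-independent. It carries the Ψ packaging signal with a gag fragment, the RRE for Rev-dependent nuclear export, the cPPT/CTS, and a ΔU3 3' LTR followed by an SV40 polyadenylation signal.

The internal promoter is MND, which the annotation picks up as murine leukemia virus LTR-derived fragments. It drives a signaling and antigen-presenting bifunctional receptor (SABR). This is a single chain that begins with what appears to be a growth hormone-derived leader fragment, followed by the epitope cloning site, β2-microglobulin, HLA-A (A*02:01 according to the catalogue entry), and CD28 and CD3ζ intracellular signaling domains. In this empty backbone the epitope position holds a stuffer flanked by BsmBI sites; the bacterial deoC1 match in the table falls in that region and is probably part of the stuffer. Replacing the stuffer with an epitope-coding sequence yields a covalently linked peptide–MHC that should signal through CD28-CD3ζ when a cognate T cell receptor binds it.

The record lists a surface myc tag as the marker for identifying transduced cells, though the feature table does not annotate it. An Ngfr-like fragment downstream of the receptor is annotated but not explained. The associated publication uses the system for T cell antigen discovery.
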