Addgene plasmid #119050: pCCLc-MND-A0201-SABR-Backbone
Purpose: (Empty Backbone) 3rd gen transfer vector. HLA-A0201 linked to b2-microglobulin and CD28-CD3z signaling domain. Contains a stuffer fragment flanked by BsmBI sites at the epitope cloning site.
Depositing lab: David Baltimore. Depositing organization: California Institute of Technology. Publication: T cell antigen discovery via signaling and antigen-presenting bifunctional receptors. Joglekar AV, Leonard MT, Jeppson JD, Swift M, Li G, Wong S, Peng S, Zaretsky JM, Heath JR, Ribas A, Bethune MT, Baltimore D. Nat Methods. 2019 Feb;16(2):191-198. doi: 10.1038/s41592-018-0304-8. Epub 2019 Jan 28. PubMed 30700902.
Backbone
  Vector backbone: pCCLc-MND
  Backbone manufacturer: Donald B. Kohn's laboratory at UCLA
  Backbone size (bp): 6600
  Vector type: Mammalian Expression, Lentiviral
  Promoter: MND
  Selectable markers: surface myc-tag
Growth in bacteria
  Bacterial resistance: Ampicillin, 100 μg/mL
  Growth temperature: 37°C
  Growth strain: NEB Stable
  Copy number: High Copy
Gene/Insert
  Cloning method: Unknown
  Sequencing primers: 5′ GCTCCCCGAGCTCAATAAAAG; 3′ TGGCTAAGATCTACAGCTGCCTT
Terms and licenses: Academic/Nonprofit Terms; Industry Terms: Not Available to Industry
How to cite: pCCLc-MND-A0201-SABR-Backbone was a gift from David Baltimore (Addgene plasmid # 119050 ; http://n2t.net/addgene:119050 ; RRID:Addgene_119050)
